Addgene plasmid #166198: pDONR221-PRDX4
Purpose: Gateway entry vector for N. furzeri PRDX4
Depositing lab: Daniel Jarosz. Depositing organization: Stanford University. Publication: Tissue-specific landscape of protein aggregation and quality control in an aging vertebrate. Chen YR, Harel I, Singh PP, Ziv I, Moses E, Goshtchevsky U, Machado BE, Brunet A, Jarosz DF. Dev Cell. 2024 Jul 22;59(14):1892-1911.e13. doi: 10.1016/j.devcel.2024.04.014. Epub 2024 May 28. PubMed 38810654.
Backbone
  Vector backbone: pDONR221
  Vector type: Gateway Entry Vector
Growth in bacteria
  Bacterial resistance: Kanamycin, 50 μg/mL
  Growth temperature: 37°C
  Growth strain: DH5alpha
  Copy number: High Copy
Gene/Insert
  Gene/Insert name: PRDX4
  Species: N. furzeri
  Insert size (bp): 783
  Cloning method: Gateway Cloning
Terms and licenses: Academic/Nonprofit Terms; Industry Terms: Not Available to Industry
Depositor comments: Stopless entry clone. Please visit https://doi.org/10.1101/2022.02.26.482120 for bioRxiv preprint. Also see Harel and Chen et al. 2024 (https://doi.org/10.1016/j.celrep.2023.112787)
How to cite: pDONR221-PRDX4 was a gift from Daniel Jarosz (Addgene plasmid # 166198 ; http://n2t.net/addgene:166198 ; RRID:Addgene_166198)
