[The description below was written by a language model from this plasmid's Addgene catalogue record and pLannotate feature annotations shown in this document.]
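Description:
pDONR221-PRDX4 is a Gateway entry clone built on the pDONR221 backbone, carrying the coding sequence for peroxiredoxin 4 (PRDX4) from the turquoise killifish Nothobranchius furzeri. The sequenced plasmid is about 3.3 kb and is propagated in E. coli at high copy from a ColE1/pUC-type origin, with selection by a kanamycin resistance gene (aminoglycoside phosphotransferase). Upstream of the cloning region sit the rrnB T1 and T2 transcription terminators, which insulate the insert from read-through transcription. Small annotated fragments of lacI and lacZα are backbone remnants rather than functional genes.

The 783 bp insert lies between attL1 and attL2, the recombination sites produced when an attB-flanked product is recombined into the donor vector. These sites allow the open reading frame to be moved directionally into any attR-containing destination vector by an LR Clonase reaction. The automated annotation labels the insert as a fragment of human PRDX4, which reflects homology matching to the human protein. The catalogue entry identifies the sequence as the killifish orthologue. PRDX4 is a thiol-specific peroxidase that reduces hydrogen peroxide and organic hydroperoxides and so contributes to protection against oxidative stress. The depositor notes that this is a stopless clone, meaning the stop codon has been left out so that the ORF can be fused in frame to C-terminal tags or reporters supplied by the destination vector.

The entry vector has no promoter positioned to express the insert. A T7 promoter lies just outside attL2, oriented back toward the insert, and would yield antisense transcript. The plasmid therefore serves as a shuttle for building expression constructs. It was deposited in connection with work on tissue-specific protein aggregation and protein quality control in the aging killifish.
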