Features (pLannotate 1.2.2; 10 found; start..end, strand, type, name):
    121..213     +  CDS            lacI (fragment): lac repressor; lacI; The lac repressor binds to the lac operator to inhibit transcription in E. coli. This inhibition can be relieved by adding lactose or isopropyl-β-D-thiogalactopyranoside (IPTG).
    268..295     -  terminator     rrnB T2 terminator: transcription terminator T2 from the E. coli rrnB gene
    427..470     +  terminator     rrnB T1 terminator: Escherichia coli rrnB; transcription terminator T1 from the E. coli rrnB gene
    517..553     -  CDS            lacZα (fragment): LacZα fragment of β-galactosidase; lacZ fragment
    569..668     +  protein_bind   attL1: mutant version of attL; recombination site for the Gateway® LR reaction LR Clonase™
    779..1471    +  CDS            PRDX4 (fragment): PRDX4_HUMAN - Experimental evidence at protein level: Swiss-Prot protein existence level 1. Thiol-specific peroxidase that catalyzes the reduction of hydrogen peroxide and organic hydroperoxides to water and alcohols, respectively. Plays a role in cell protection against oxidative stress by detoxifying peroxides and as sensor of hydrogen peroxide-mediated signaling events. Regulates the activation of NF-kappa-B in the cytosol by a modulation of I-kappa-B-alpha phosphorylation. From Homo sapiens (Human).
   1473..1572    -  protein_bind   attL2: mutant version of attL; recombination site for the Gateway® LR reaction LR Clonase™
   1590..1608    -  promoter       T7 promoter: promoter for bacteriophage T7 RNA polymerase
   1742..2551    +  CDS            KanR: aminoglycoside phosphotransferase; aph(3')-Ia; confers resistance to kanamycin in bacteria or G418 (Geneticin®) in eukaryotes
   2698..3286    +  rep_origin     ori: high-copy-number ColE1/pMB1/pBR322/pUC origin of replication
>Addgene plasmid #166198 | pDONR221-PRDX4 | addgene full sequence | sequence record 329584 | Addgene NGS Result
CTTTCCTGCGTTATCCCCTGATTCTGTGGATAACCGTATTACCGCCTTTGAGTGAGCTGATACCGCTCGC
CGCAGCCGAACGACCGAGCGCAGCGAGTCAGTGAGCGAGGAAGCGGAAGAGCGCCCAATACGCAAACCGC
CTCTCCCCGCGCGTTGGCCGATTCATTAATGCAGCTGGCACGACAGGTTTCCCGACTGGAAAGCGGGCAG
TGAGCGCAACGCAATTAATACGCGTACCGCTAGCCAGGAAGAGTTTGTAGAAACGCAAAAAGGCCATCCG
TCAGGATGGCCTTCTGCTTAGTTTGATGCCTGGCAGTTTATGGCGGGCGTCCTGCCCGCCACCCTCCGGG
CCGTTGCTTCACAACGTTCAAATCCGCTCCCGGCGGATTTGTCCTACTCAGGAGAGCGTTCACCGACAAA
CAACAGATAAAACGAAAGGCCCAGTCTTCCGACTGAGCCTTTCGTTTTATTTGATGCCTGGCAGTTCCCT
ACTCTCGCGTTAACGCTAGCATGGATGTTTTCCCAGTCACGACGTTGTAAAACGACGGCCAGTCTTAAGC
TCGGGCCCCAAATAATGATTTTATTTTGACTGATAGTGACCTGTTCGTTGCAACAAATTGATGAGCAATG
CTTTTTTATAATGCCAACTTTGTACAAAAAAGCAGGCTTCGAAGGAGATAACAAAATGATGGTGTCTGGT
ACCAACACCAATGTAAAGAGGGACCTTCTCTGTGCTTTTTGCTCCGCTTTGCTGGTTTTGAGCTCGGTCA
CATCCGCAGAGGAAGGCGCTCAGCTGAAAAGCTCCCAGTGTCACAACTATGCAGGAGGACACGTCTATCC
CGGAGAGGCTTTTCGTGTGCCTGTCTCTGACCATTCCCTGCACCTCAGCAAAGCTAAAATTTCAAAGCCT
GCACCGCATTGGGAAGGAACAGCTGTCATCAACGGGGAATTCAAAGAGCTGAAACTGTCTGACTACAAGG
GAAAATATCTTGTGTTTTTCTTCTATCCGCTGGACTTCACATTTGTCTGCCCTACTGAGATCATTGCTTT
CAGCGACCGTGTGCACGAGTTTCAGGCCATCAACACGGAGGTGGTCGCCTGCTCAGTGGACTCCCAGTTC
ACCCACCTGGCCTGGATTAATACCCCTAGAAAGCAGGGTGGACTTGGACAGATGAAAATCCCTCTGCTGT
CTGACCTCACCCACCAGATTTCTAAAGACTATGGAGTCTATTTGGAGGACCAGGGACACACACTGAGAGG
TCTCTTCATCATTGATGACAAAGGCGTCCTGAGGCAGATCACCATGAACGATCTTCCTGTTGGGAGATCT
GTAGACGAGACTCTGCGGCTGGTCCAGGCTTTCCAGTACACAGATAAACACGGAGAAGTGTGTCCAGCCG
GGTGGAAGCCAGGCAGCGATACAATCATTCCAGACCCATCTGGCAAACTCAAGTATTTTGATAAACGGAA
CGACCCAGCTTTCTTGTACAAAGTTGGCATTATAAGAAAGCATTGCTTATCAATTTGTTGCAACGAACAG
GTCACTATCAGTCAAAATAAAATCATTATTTGCCATCCAGCTGATATCCCCTATAGTGAGTCGTATTACA
TGGTCATAGCTGTTTCCTGGCAGCTCTGGCCCGTGTCTCAAAATCTCTGATGTTACATTGCACAAGATAA
AAATATATCATCATGAACAATAAAACTGTCTGCTTACATAAACAGTAATACAAGGGGTGTTATGAGCCAT
ATTCAACGGGAAACGTCGAGGCCGCGATTAAATTCCAACATGGATGCTGATTTATATGGGTATAAATGGG
CTCGCGATAATGTCGGGCAATCAGGTGCGACAATCTATCGCTTGTATGGGAAGCCCGATGCGCCAGAGTT
GTTTCTGAAACATGGCAAAGGTAGCGTTGCCAATGATGTTACAGATGAGATGGTCAGACTAAACTGGCTG
ACGGAATTTATGCCTCTTCCGACCATCAAGCATTTTATCCGTACTCCTGATGATGCATGGTTACTCACCA
CTGCGATCCCCGGAAAAACAGCATTCCAGGTATTAGAAGAATATCCTGATTCAGGTGAAAATATTGTTGA
TGCGCTGGCAGTGTTCCTGCGCCGGTTGCATTCGATTCCTGTTTGTAATTGTCCTTTTAACAGCGATCGC
GTATTTCGTCTCGCTCAGGCGCAATCACGAATGAATAACGGTTTGGTTGATGCGAGTGATTTTGATGACG
AGCGTAATGGCTGGCCTGTTGAACAAGTCTGGAAAGAAATGCATAAACTTTTGCCATTCTCACCGGATTC
AGTCGTCACTCATGGTGATTTCTCACTTGATAACCTTATTTTTGACGAGGGGAAATTAATAGGTTGTATT
GATGTTGGACGAGTCGGAATCGCAGACCGATACCAGGATCTTGCCATCCTATGGAACTGCCTCGGTGAGT
TTTCTCCTTCATTACAGAAACGGCTTTTTCAAAAATATGGTATTGATAATCCTGATATGAATAAATTGCA
GTTTCATTTGATGCTCGATGAGTTTTTCTAATCAGAATTGGTTAATTGGTTGTAACACTGGCAGAGCATT
ACGCTGACTTGACGGGACGGCGCAAGCTCATGACCAAAATCCCTTAACGTGAGTTACGCGTCGTTCCACT
GAGCGTCAGACCCCGTAGAAAAGATCAAAGGATCTTCTTGAGATCCTTTTTTTCTGCGCGTAATCTGCTG
CTTGCAAACAAAAAAACCACCGCTACCAGCGGTGGTTTGTTTGCCGGATCAAGAGCTACCAACTCTTTTT
CCGAAGGTAACTGGCTTCAGCAGAGCGCAGATACCAAATACTGTTCTTCTAGTGTAGCCGTAGTTAGGCC
ACCACTTCAAGAACTCTGTAGCACCGCCTACATACCTCGCTCTGCTAATCCTGTTACCAGTGGCTGCTGC
CAGTGGCGATAAGTCGTGTCTTACCGGGTTGGACTCAAGACGATAGTTACCGGATAAGGCGCAGCGGTCG
GGCTGAACGGGGGGTTCGTGCACACAGCCCAGCTTGGAGCGAACGACCTACACCGAACTGAGATACCTAC
AGCGTGAGCTATGAGAAAGCGCCACGCTTCCCGAAGGGAGAAAGGCGGACAGGTATCCGGTAAGCGGCAG
GGTCGGAACAGGAGAGCGCACGAGGGAGCTTCCAGGGGGAAACGCCTGGTATCTTTATAGTCCTGTCGGG
TTTCGCCACCTCTGACTTGAGCGTCGATTTTTGTGATGCTCGTCAGGGGGGCGGAGCCTATGGAAAAACG
CCAGCAACGCGGCCTTTTTACGGTTCCTGGCCTTTTGCTGGCCTTTTGCTCACATGTT
