>Addgene plasmid #166198 | pDONR221-PRDX4 | depositor partial sequence | sequence record 322747 | insert sequence
ATGGTGTCTGGTACCAACACCAATGTAAAGAGGGACCTTCTCTGTGCTTTTTGCTCCGCTTTGCTGGTTT
TGAGCTCGGTCACATCCGCAGAGGAAGGCGCTCAGCTGAAAAGCTCCCAGTGTCACAACTATGCAGGAGG
ACACGTCTATCCCGGAGAGGCTTTTCGTGTGCCTGTCTCTGACCATTCCCTGCACCTCAGCAAAGCTAAA
ATTTCAAAGCCTGCACCGCATTGGGAAGGAACAGCTGTCATCAACGGGGAATTCAAAGAGCTGAAACTGT
CTGACTACAAGGGAAAATATCTTGTGTTTTTCTTCTATCCGCTGGACTTCACATTTGTCTGCCCTACTGA
GATCATTGCTTTCAGCGACCGTGTGCACGAGTTTCAGGCCATCAACACGGAGGTGGTCGCCTGCTCAGTG
GACTCCCAGTTCACCCACCTGGCCTGGATTAATACCCCTAGAAAGCAGGGTGGACTTGGACAGATGAAAA
TCCCTCTGCTGTCTGACCTCACCCACCAGATTTCTAAAGACTATGGAGTCTATTTGGAGGACCAGGGACA
CACACTGAGAGGTCTCTTCATCATTGATGACAAAGGCGTCCTGAGGCAGATCACCATGAACGATCTTCCT
GTTGGGAGATCTGTAGACGAGACTCTGCGGCTGGTCCAGGCTTTCCAGTACACAGATAAACACGGAGAAG
TGTGTCCAGCCGGGTGGAAGCCAGGCAGCGATACAATCATTCCAGACCCATCTGGCAAACTCAAGTATTT
TGATAAACGGAAC
